>Addgene plasmid #220998 | Src(WT)-SsrA(Y7I)-mCer3 | addgene full sequence | sequence record 436040 | Addgene NGS Result
ATTTATGCAGAGGCCGAGGCCGCCTCGGCCTCTGAGCTATTCCAGAAGTAGTGAGGAGGCTTTTTTGGAG
GCCTAGGCTTTTGCAAAGATCGATCAAGAGACAGGATGAGGATCGTTTCGCATGATTGAACAAGATGGAT
TGCACGCAGGTTCTCCGGCCGCTTGGGTGGAGAGGCTATTCGGCTATGACTGGGCACAACAGACAATCGG
CTGCTCTGATGCCGCCGTGTTCCGGCTGTCAGCGCAGGGGCGCCCGGTTCTTTTTGTCAAGACCGACCTG
TCCGGTGCCCTGAATGAACTGCAAGACGAGGCAGCGCGGCTATCGTGGCTGGCCACGACGGGCGTTCCTT
GCGCAGCTGTGCTCGACGTTGTCACTGAAGCGGGAAGGGACTGGCTGCTATTGGGCGAAGTGCCGGGGCA
GGATCTCCTGTCATCTCACCTTGCTCCTGCCGAGAAAGTATCCATCATGGCTGATGCAATGCGGCGGCTG
CATACGCTTGATCCGGCTACCTGCCCATTCGACCACCAAGCGAAACATCGCATCGAGCGAGCACGTACTC
GGATGGAAGCCGGTCTTGTCGATCAGGATGATCTGGACGAAGAGCATCAGGGGCTCGCGCCAGCCGAACT
GTTCGCCAGGCTCAAGGCGAGCATGCCCGACGGCGAGGATCTCGTCGTGACCCATGGCGATGCCTGCTTG
CCGAATATCATGGTGGAAAATGGCCGCTTTTCTGGATTCATCGACTGTGGCCGGCTGGGTGTGGCGGACC
GCTATCAGGACATAGCGTTGGCTACCCGTGATATTGCTGAAGAGCTTGGCGGCGAATGGGCTGACCGCTT
CCTCGTGCTTTACGGTATCGCCGCTCCCGATTCGCAGCGCATCGCCTTCTATCGCCTTCTTGACGAGTTC
TTCTGAGCGGGACTCTGGGGTTCGAAATGACCGACCAAGCGACGCCCAACCTGCCATCACGAGATTTCGA
TTCCACCGCCGCCTTCTATGAAAGGTTGGGCTTCGGAATCGTTTTCCGGGACGCCGGCTGGATGATCCTC
CAGCGCGGGGATCTCATGCTGGAGTTCTTCGCCCACCCTAGGGGGAGGCTAACTGAAACACGGAAGGAGA
CAATACCGGAAGGAACCCGCGCTATGACGGCAATAAAAAGACAGAATAAAACGCACGGTGTTGGGTCGTT
TGTTCATAAACGCGGGGTTCGGTCCCAGGGCTGGCACTCTGTCGATACCCCACCGAGACCCCATTGGGGC
CAATACGCCCGCGTTTCTTCCTTTTCCCCACCCCACCCCCCAAGTTCGGGTGAAGGCCCAGGGCTCGCAG
CCAACGTCGGGGCGGCAGGCCCTGCCATAGCCTCAGGTTACTCATATATACTTTAGATTGATTTAAAACT
TCATTTTTAATTTAAAAGGATCTAGGTGAAGATCCTTTTTGATAATCTCATGACCAAAATCCCTTAACGT
GAGTTTTCGTTCCACTGAGCGTCAGACCCCGTAGAAAAGATCAAAGGATCTTCTTGAGATCCTTTTTTTC
TGCGCGTAATCTGCTGCTTGCAAACAAAAAAACCACCGCTACCAGCGGTGGTTTGTTTGCCGGATCAAGA
GCTACCAACTCTTTTTCCGAAGGTAACTGGCTTCAGCAGAGCGCAGATACCAAATACTGTTCTTCTAGTG
TAGCCGTAGTTAGGCCACCACTTCAAGAACTCTGTAGCACCGCCTACATACCTCGCTCTGCTAATCCTGT
TACCAGTGGCTGCTGCCAGTGGCGATAAGTCGTGTCTTACCGGGTTGGACTCAAGACGATAGTTACCGGA
TAAGGCGCAGCGGTCGGGCTGAACGGGGGGTTCGTGCACACAGCCCAGCTTGGAGCGAACGACCTACACC
GAACTGAGATACCTACAGCGTGAGCTATGAGAAAGCGCCACGCTTCCCGAAGGGAGAAAGGCGGACAGGT
ATCCGGTAAGCGGCAGGGTCGGAACAGGAGAGCGCACGAGGGAGCTTCCAGGGGGAAACGCCTGGTATCT
TTATAGTCCTGTCGGGTTTCGCCACCTCTGACTTGAGCGTCGATTTTTGTGATGCTCGTCAGGGGGGCGG
AGCCTATGGAAAAACGCCAGCAACGCGGCCTTTTTACGGTTCCTGGCCTTTTGCTGGCCTTTTGCTCACA
TGTTCTTTCCTGCGTTATCCCCTGATTCTGTGGATAACCGTATTACCGCCATGCATTAGTTATTAATAGT
AATCAATTACGGGGTCATTAGTTCATAGCCCATATATGGAGTTCCGCGTTACATAACTTACGGTAAATGG
CCCGCCTGGCTGACCGCCCAACGACCCCCGCCCATTGACGTCAATAATGACGTATGTTCCCATAGTAACG
CCAATAGGGACTTTCCATTGACGTCAATGGGTGGAGTATTTACGGTAAACTGCCCACTTGGCAGTACATC
AAGTGTATCATATGCCAAGTACGCCCCCTATTGACGTCAATGACGGTAAATGGCCCGCCTGGCATTATGC
CCAGTACATGACCTTATGGGACTTTCCTACTTGGCAGTACATCTACGTATTAGTCATCGCTATTACCATG
GTGATGCGGTTTTGGCAGTACATCAATGGGCGTGGATAGCGGTTTGACTCACGGGGATTTCCAAGTCTCC
ACCCCATTGACGTCAATGGGAGTTTGTTTTGGCACCAAAATCAACGGGACTTTCCAAAATGTCGTAACAA
CTCCGCCCCATTGACGCAAATGGGCGGTAGGCGTGTACGGTGGGAGGTCTATATAAGCAGAGCTGGTTTA
GTGAACCGTCAGATCCGCTAGCTTAATTAAGCCACCATGGGCAGCAACAAGAGCAAGCCCAAGGACGCCA
GCCAGCGGCGCCGCAGCCTGGAGCCCTCGGAAAACGTGCACGGGGCAGGGGGCGCCTTCCCGGCCTCACA
GACACCGAGCAAGCCCGCCTCCGCCGACGGCCACCGCGGGCCCAGCGCCGCCTTCGTGCCGCCCGCGGCC
GAGCCCAAGCTCTTCGGAGGCTTCAACTCCTCGGACACCGTCACCTCCCCGCAGAGGGCGGGGCCTCTGG
CAGGTGGGGTGACCACCTTTGTGGCCCTCTATGACTATGAGTCACGGACAGAGACTGACCTGTCCTTCAA
GAAAGGGGAGCGGCTGCAGATTGTTAACAACACGGAGGGAGACTGGTGGCTGGCACACTCGCTGAGCACG
GGACAGACCGGTTACATCCCCAGCAACTATGTGGCGCCCTCCGACTCCATCCAGGCTGAGGAGTGGTACT
TTGGCAAGATCACTAGACGGGAATCAGAGCGGCTGCTGCTCAACGCCGAGAACCCGAGAGGGACCTTCCT
CGTGAGGGAGAGTGAGACCACAAAAGGTGCCTACTGCCTCTCTGTATCCGACTTCGACAATGCCAAGGGC
CTAAATGTGAAACACTACAAGATCCGCAAGCTGGACAGCGGCGGTTTCTACATCACCTCCCGCACCCAGT
TCAACAGCCTGCAGCAGCTCGTGGCTTACTACTCCAAACATGCTGATGGCCTGTGTCACCGCCTCACTAC
CGTATGTCCCACATCCAAGCCTCAGACCCAGGGATTGGCCAAGGATGCGTGGGAGATCCCCCGGGAGTCC
CTGCGGCTGGAGGTCAAGCTGGGCCAGGGTTGCTTCGGAGAGGTGTGGATGGGGACCTGGAACGGCACCA
CGAGGGTTGCCATCAAAACTCTGAAGCCAGGCACCATGTCCCCAGAGGCCTTCCTGCAGGAGGCCCAAGT
CATGAAGAAACTTAGGCACGAGAAACTGGTGCAGCTGTATGCTGTGGTGTCGGAAGAACCCATTTACATT
GTGACAGAGTACATGAACAAGGGGAGTCTGCTGGACTTTCTCAAGGGGGAAACGGGCAAATATTTGCGGC
TACCCCAGCTGGTGGACATGTCTGCTCAGATCGCTTCAGGCATGGCCTATGTGGAGCGGATGAACTATGT
GCACCGGGACCTTCGAGCCGCCAATATCCTAGTAGGGGAGAACCTGGTGTGCAAAGTGGCCGACTTTGGG
TTGGCCCGGCTCATAGAAGACAACGAATACACAGCCCGGCAAGGTGCCAAATTCCCCATCAAGTGGACCG
CCCCTGAAGCTGCTCTGTACGGCAGGTTCACCATCAAGTCGGATGTGTGGTCCTTTGGGATTCTGCTGAC
CGAGCTCACCACTAAGGGAAGAGTGCCCTATCCTGGGATGGTGAACCGTGAGGTTCTGGACCAGGTGGAG
CGGGGCTACCGGATGCCTTGTCCCCCCGAGTGCCCCGAGTCCCTGCATGACCTTATGTGCCAGTGCTGGC
GGAAGGAGCCCGAGGAGCGGCCCACCTTCGAGTACCTGCAGGCCTTCCTGGAAGACTACTTTACGTCCAC
TGAGCCACAGTACCAGCCCGGGGAGAACGCTGCAAATGATGAAAACATCCTAGGCGGACCAGGGAAGCTT
AGCGTGAGCAAGGGCGAGGAGCTGTTCACCGGGGTGGTGCCCATCCTGGTCGAGCTGGACGGCGACGTAA
ACGGCCACAAGTTCAGCGTGTCCGGCGAGGGCGAGGGCGATGCCACCTACGGCAAGCTGACCCTGAAGTT
CATCTGCACCACCGGCAAGCTGCCCGTGCCCTGGCCCACCCTCGTGACCACCCTGTCCTGGGGCGTGCAG
TGCTTCGCCCGCTACCCCGACCACATGAAGCAGCACGACTTCTTCAAGTCCGCCATGCCCGAAGGCTACG
TCCAGGAGCGCACCATCTTCTTCAAGGACGACGGCAACTACAAGACCCGCGCCGAGGTGAAGTTCGAGGG
CGACACCCTGGTGAACCGCATCGAGCTGAAGGGCATCGACTTCAAGGAGGACGGCAACATCCTGGGGCAC
AAGCTGGAGTACAACGCCATCCACGGCAACGTCTATATCACCGCCGACAAGCAGAAGAACGGCATCAAGG
CCAACTTCGGCCTCAACTGCAACATCGAGGACGGCAGCGTGCAGCTCGCCGACCACTACCAGCAGAACAC
CCCCATCGGCGACGGCCCCGTGCTGCTGCCCGACAACCACTACCTGAGCACCCAGTCCAAGCTGAGCAAA
GACCCCAACGAGAAGCGCGATCACATGGTCCTGCTGGAGTTCGTGACCGCCGCCGGGATCACTCTCGGCA
TGGACGAGCTGTACAAGGAATTCTAAGCGGCCGCGACTCTAGATCATAATCAGCCATACCACATTTGTAG
AGGTTTTACTTGCTTTAAAAAACCTCCCACACCTCCCCCTGAACCTGAAACATAAAATGAATGCAATTGT
TGTTGTTAACTTGTTTATTGCAGCTTATAATGGTTACAAATAAAGCAATAGCATCACAAATTTCACAAAT
AAAGCATTTTTTTCACTGCATTCTAGTTGTGGTTTGTCCAAACTCATCAATGTATCTTAAGGCGTAAATT
GTAAGCGTTAATATTTTGTTAAAATTCGCGTTAAATTTTTGTTAAATCAGCTCATTTTTTAACCAATAGG
CCGAAATCGGCAAAATCCCTTATAAATCAAAAGAATAGACCGAGATAGGGT
[37 nt withheld, positions 5582-5618]
AAAGAACGTGGACTCCAACGTCAAAGG
[49 nt withheld, positions 5646-5694]
T
[91 nt withheld, positions 5696-5786]
G
[124 nt withheld, positions 5788-5911]
CAGGTGGCACTTTTCGGGGAAATGTGCGCGGAACCCCTATTTGTTTATTTTTCTAAATACATTCAAATAT
GTATCCGCTCATGAGACAATAACCCTGATAAATGCTTCAATAATATTGAAAAAGGAAGAGTCCTGAGGCG
GAAAGAACCAGCTGTGGAATGTGTGTCAGTTAGGGTGTGGAAAGTCCCCAGGCTCCCCAGCAGGCAGAAG
TATGCAAAGCATGCATCTCAATTAGTCAGCAACCAGGTGTGGAAAGTCCCCAGGCTCCCCAGCAGGCAGA
AGTATGCAAAGCATGCATCTCAATTAGTCAGCAACCATAGTCCCGCCCCTAACTCCGCCCATCCCGCCCC
TAACTCCGCCCAGTTCCGCCCATTCTCCGCCCCATGGCTGACTAATTTTTTTT
Features (pLannotate 1.2.2; 14 found; start..end, strand, type, name):
    122..916     +  CDS            NeoR/KanR: aminoglycoside phosphotransferase from Tn5; aph(3')-II (or nptII); confers resistance to neomycin, kanamycin, and G418 (Geneticin®)
    937..1089    +  CDS            ble (fragment): BLE_KLEPN - Experimental evidence at protein level: Swiss-Prot protein existence level 1. Binding protein with a strong affinity to the bleomycin family of antibiotics. Binds to CL990; an antimitotic-antibiotic compound. From Klebsiella pneumoniae.
   1148..1195    +  polyA_signal   HSV TK poly(A) signal: herpes simplex virus thymidine kinase polyadenylation signal (Cole and Stacy, 1985)
   1286..1302    -  polyA_signal   bGH poly(A) signal (fragment): bovine growth hormone polyadenylation signal
   1524..2112    +  rep_origin     ori: high-copy-number ColE1/pMB1/pBR322/pUC origin of replication
   2287..2590    +  enhancer       CMV enhancer: human cytomegalovirus immediate early enhancer
   2591..2794    +  promoter       CMV promoter: human cytomegalovirus (CMV) immediate early promoter
   2837..4438    +  CDS            Src: SRC_MOUSE - Experimental evidence at protein level: Swiss-Prot protein existence level 1. Non-receptor protein tyrosine kinase which is activated following engagement of many different classes of cellular receptors including immune response receptors, integrins and other adhesion receptors, receptor protein tyrosine kinases, G protein-coupled receptors as well as cytokine receptors. Participates in signaling pathways that control a diverse spectrum of biological activities including gene transcription, immune response, cell adhesion, cell cycle progression, apoptosis, migration, and transforma
   4484..5197    +  CDS            mCerulean3: mCerulean3 is a basic (constitutively fluorescent) cyan fluorescent protein published in 2011, derived from Aequorea victoria. It is reported to be a somewhat slowly-maturing monomer with very low acid sensitivity.
   5222..5305    +  CDS            large T antigen (fragment): large T antigen from SV40 (simian virus 40)
   5328..5449    +  polyA_signal   SV40 poly(A) signal: SV40 polyadenylation signal
   5483..5911    -  rep_origin     f1 ori (sequence partly withheld): f1 bacteriophage origin of replication; arrow indicates direction of (+) strand synthesis
   5938..6042    +  promoter       AmpR promoter: bla
   6044..87      +  promoter       SV40 promoter (across the origin): SV40 enhancer and early promoter
