[The description below was written by a language model from this plasmid's Addgene catalogue record and pLannotate feature annotations shown in this document.]
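Description:
Src(WT)-SsrA(Y7I)-mCer3 is a 6.3 kb mammalian expression plasmid built on a pEGFP-type backbone. It is propagated in E. coli from a high-copy ColE1/pUC origin and selected with kanamycin. The resistance gene is the Tn5 aminoglycoside phosphotransferase (NeoR/KanR), driven by tandem bacterial (AmpR/bla) and SV40 early promoters and terminated by the HSV TK polyadenylation signal. This arrangement lets the same marker give kanamycin resistance in bacteria and, in principle, G418 resistance in mammalian cells. An f1 origin is also present. The short ble, bGH poly(A) and large T antigen fragments in the annotation look like backbone remnants or partial sequence matches rather than functional parts.

The payload is expressed from the human CMV immediate-early enhancer and promoter and terminated by the SV40 poly(A) signal. It encodes wild-type mouse Src, a non-receptor tyrosine kinase, carrying an SsrA peptide with a Y7I substitution, which the depositor calls the "microTag". The monomeric cyan fluorescent protein mCerulean3 is fused at the C terminus. The feature table annotates Src as a single coding region followed by mCerulean3 and does not mark the SsrA peptide separately, so its exact position within the fusion cannot be determined from the record.

The associated publication concerns biosensors that report protein conformation in live cells through exposure of a peptide. This suggests that the tag serves as a conformation-dependent binding site on Src, while mCerulean3 marks the location and abundance of the fusion protein. The record does not name the binding partner that would read out the tag or say how the Y7I mutation changes its behaviour.
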