Addgene plasmid #220998: Src(WT)-SsrA(Y7I)-mCer3
Purpose: This is microTag (Y7I mutation in SsrA)-Src with mCerulean3 at C-terminal
Depositing lab: Klaus Hahn. Depositing organization: University of North Carolina at Chapel Hill. Publication: Biosensors based on peptide exposure show single molecule conformations in live cells. Liu B, Stone OJ, Pablo M, Herron JC, Nogueira AT, Dagliyan O, Grimm JB, Lavis LD, Elston TC, Hahn KM. Cell. 2021 Oct 28;184(22):5670-5685.e23. doi: 10.1016/j.cell.2021.09.026. Epub 2021 Oct 11. PubMed 34637702.
Backbone
  Vector backbone: pEGFP
  Vector type: Mammalian Expression
Growth in bacteria
  Bacterial resistance: Kanamycin, 50 μg/mL
  Growth temperature: 37°C
  Growth strain: DH5alpha
  Copy number: High Copy
Gene/Insert
  Gene/Insert name: Src, SsrA, mCerulean3
  Species: M. musculus (mouse)
  Mutation: Y7I in SsrA
  Entrez Gene: Src (a.k.a. pp60c-src)
  Promoter: CMV
  Tag / fusion protein: mCerulean3 (C terminal on insert)
  Cloning method: Gibson Cloning
  Sequencing primers: 5′ CGCAAATGGGCGGTAGGCGTG
Terms and licenses: Academic/Nonprofit Terms; Industry Terms: Not Available to Industry
How to cite: Src(WT)-SsrA(Y7I)-mCer3 was a gift from Klaus Hahn (Addgene plasmid # 220998 ; http://n2t.net/addgene:220998 ; RRID:Addgene_220998)
